>Addgene plasmid #141986 | TFORF2242 | addgene full sequence | sequence record 395891 | Addgene NGS Result
TTAATGTAGTCTTATGCAATACTCTTGTAGTCTTGCAACATGGTAACGATGAGTTAGCAACATGCCTTAC
AAGGAGAGAAAAAGCACCGTGCATGCCGATTGGTGGAAGTAAGGTGGTACGATCGTGCCTTATTAGGAAG
GCAACAGACGGGTCTGACATGGATTGGACGAACCACTGAATTGCCGCATTGCAGAGATATTGTATTTAAG
TGCCTAGCTCGATACATAAACGGGTCTCTCTGGTTAGACCAGATCTGAGCCTGGGAGCTCTCTGGCTAAC
TAGGGAACCCACTGCTTAAGCCTCAATAAAGCTTGCCTTGAGTGCTTCAAGTAGTGTGTGCCCGTCTGTT
GTGTGACTCTGGTAACTAGAGATCCCTCAGACCCTTTTAGTCAGTGTGGAAAATCTCTAGCAGTGGCGCC
CGAACAGGGACTTGAAAGCGAAAGGGAAACCAGAGGAGCTCTCTCGACGCAGGACTCGGCTTGCTGAAGC
GCGCACGGCAAGAGGCGAGGGGCGGCGACTGGTGAGTACGCCAAAAATTTTGACTAGCGGAGGCTAGAAG
GAGAGAGATGGGTGCGAGAGCGTCAGTATTAAGCGGGGGAGAATTAGATCGCGATGGGAAAAAATTCGGT
TAAGGCCAGGGGGAAAGAAAAAATATAAATTAAAACATATAGTATGGGCAAGCAGGGAGCTAGAACGATT
CGCAGTTAATCCTGGCCTGTTAGAAACATCAGAAGGCTGTAGACAAATACTGGGACAGCTACAACCATCC
CTTCAGACAGGATCAGAAGAACTTAGATCATTATATAATACAGTAGCAACCCTCTATTGTGTGCATCAAA
GGATAGAGATAAAAGACACCAAGGAAGCTTTAGACAAGATAGAGGAAGAGCAAAACAAAAGTAAGACCAC
CGCACAGCAAGCGGCCGCTGATCTTCAGACCTGGAGGAGGAGATATGAGGGACAATTGGAGAAGTGAATT
ATATAAATATAAAGTAGTAAAAATTGAACCATTAGGAGTAGCACCCACCAAGGCAAAGAGAAGAGTGGTG
CAGAGAGAAAAAAGAGCAGTGGGAATAGGAGCTTTGTTCCTTGGGTTCTTGGGAGCAGCAGGAAGCACTA
TGGGCGCAGCGTCAATGACGCTGACGGTACAGGCCAGACAATTATTGTCTGGTATAGTGCAGCAGCAGAA
CAATTTGCTGAGGGCTATTGAGGCGCAACAGCATCTGTTGCAACTCACAGTCTGGGGCATCAAGCAGCTC
CAGGCAAGAATCCTGGCTGTGGAAAGATACCTAAAGGATCAACAGCTCCTGGGGATTTGGGGTTGCTCTG
GAAAACTCATTTGCACCACTGCTGTGCCTTGGAATGCTAGTTGGAGTAATAAATCTCTGGAACAGATTTG
GAATCACACGACCTGGATGGAGTGGGACAGAGAAATTAACAATTACACAAGCTTAATACACTCCTTAATT
GAAGAATCGCAAAACCAGCAAGAAAAGAATGAACAAGAATTATTGGAATTAGATAAATGGGCAAGTTTGT
GGAATTGGTTTAACATAACAAATTGGCTGTGGTATATAAAATTATTCATAATGATAGTAGGAGGCTTGGT
AGGTTTAAGAATAGTTTTTGCTGTACTTTCTATAGTGAATAGAGTTAGGCAGGGATATTCACCATTATCG
TTTCAGACCCACCTCCCAACCCCGAGGGGACCCATGCATTGCATCTCAATTAGTCAGCAACCAGGTGTGG
AAAGTCCCCAGGCTCCCCAGCAGGCAGAAGTATGCAAAGCATGCGTCTCAATTAGTCAGCAACCATAGTC
CCGCCCCTAACTCCGCCCATCCCGCCCCTAACTCCGCCCAGTTCCGCCCATTCTCCGCCCCATGGCTGAC
TAATTTTTTTTATTTATGCAGAGGCCGAGGCCGCCTCGGCCTCTGAGCTATTCCAGAAGTAGTGAGGAGG
CTTTTTTGGAGGCCTAGGCTTTTGCAAAAAGCTTTCTAGAGGTACCACCGGAGCTTACCATGACCGAGTA
CAAGCCCACGGTGCGCCTCGCCACCCGCGACGACGTCCCCAGGGCCGTACGCACCCTCGCCGCCGCGTTC
GCCGACTACCCCGCCACGCGCCACACCGTCGATCCGGACCGCCACATCGAGCGGGTCACCGAGCTGCAAG
AACTCTTCCTCACGCGCGTCGGGCTCGACATCGGCAAGGTGTGGGTCGCGGACGACGGCGCCGCCGTGGC
GGTCTGGACCACGCCGGAGAGCGTCGAAGCGGGGGCGGTGTTCGCCGAGATCGGCCCGCGCATGGCCGAG
TTGAGCGGTTCCCGGCTGGCCGCGCAGCAACAGATGGAAGGCCTCCTGGCGCCGCACCGGCCCAAGGAGC
CCGCGTGGTTCCTGGCCACCGTCGGCGTCTCGCCCGACCACCAGGGCAAGGGTCTGGGCAGCGCCGTCGT
GCTCCCCGGAGTGGAGGCGGCCGAGCGCGCCGGGGTGCCCGCCTTCCTGGAGACCTCCGCGCCCCGCAAC
CTCCCCTTCTACGAGCGGCTCGGCTTCACCGTCACCGCCGACGTCGAGGTGCCCGAAGGACCGCGCACCT
GGTGCATGACCCGCAAGCCCGGTGCCAGTTAACGAATTCTAGATCTTGAGACAAATGGCAGTATTCATCC
ACAATTTTAAAAGAAAAGGGGGGATTGGGGGGTACAGTGCAGGGGAAAGAATAGTAGACATAATAGCAAC
AGACATACAAACTAAAGAATTACAAAAACAAATTACAAAAATTCAAAATTTTCGGGTTTATTACAGGGAC
AGCAGAGATCCACTTTGGCGCCGGCTCGAGGCCTGCAGGTGCAAAGATGGATAAAGTTTTAAACAGAGAG
GAATCTTTGCAGCTAATGGACCTTCTAGGTCTTGAAAGGAGTGGGAATTGGCTCCGGTGCCCGTCAGTGG
GCAGAGCGCACATCGCCCACAGTCCCCGAGAAGTTGGGGGGAGGGGTCGGCAATTGAACCGGTGCCTAGA
GAAGGTGGCGCGGGGTAAACTGGGAAAGTGATGTCGTGTACTGGCTCCGCCTTTTTCCCGAGGGTGGGGG
AGAACCGTATATAAGTGCAGTAGTCGCCGTGAACGTTCTTTTTCGCAACGGGTTTGCCGCCAGAACACAG
GTAAGTGCCGTGTGTGGTTCCCGCGGGCCTGGCCTCTTTACGGGTTATGGCCCTTGCGTGCCTTGAATTA
CTTCCACCTGGCTGCAGTACGTGATTCTTGATCCCGAGCTTCGGGTTGGAAGTGGGTGGGAGAGTTCGAG
GCCTTGCGCTTAAGGAGCCCCTTCGCCTCGTGCTTGAGTTGAGGCCTGGCCTGGGCGCTGGGGCCGCCGC
GTGCGAATCTGGTGGCACCTTCGCGCCTGTCTCGCTGCTTTCGATAAGTCTCTAGCCATTTAAAATTTTT
GATGACCTGCTGCGACGCTTTTTTTCTGGCAAGATAGTCTTGTAAATGCGGGCCAAGATCTGCACACTGG
TATTTCGGTTTTTGGGGCCGCGGGCGGCGACGGGGCCCGTGCGTCCCAGCGCACATGTTCGGCGAGGCGG
GGCCTGCGAGCGCGGCCACCGAGAATCGGACGGGGGTAGTCTCAAGCTGGCCGGCCTGCTCTGGTGCCTG
GCCTCGCGCCGCCGTGTATCGCCCCGCCCTGGGCGGCAAGGCTGGCCCGGTCGGCACCAGTTGCGTGAGC
GGAAAGATGGCCGCTTCCCGGCCCTGCTGCAGGGAGCTCAAAATGGAGGACGCGGCGCTCGGGAGAGCGG
GCGGGTGAGTCACCCACACAAAGGAAAAGGGCCTTTCCGTCCTCAGCCGTCGCTTCATGTGACTCCACGG
AGTACCGGGCGCCGTCCAGGCACCTCGATTAGTTCTCGAGCTTTTGGAGTACGTCGTCTTTAGGTTGGGG
GGAGGGGTTTTATGCGATGGAGTTTCCCCACACTGAGTGGGTGGAGACTGAAGTTAGGCCAGCTTGGCAC
TTGATGTAATTCTCCTTGGAATTTGCCCTTTTTGAGTTTGGATCTTGGTTCATTCTCAAGCCTCAGACAG
TGGTTCAAAGTTTTTTTCTTCCATTTCAGGTGTCGTGAGGCTAGCACCGCCACCATGGAGTTCCCTGGCC
TGGGGTCCCTGGGGACCTCAGAGCCCCTCCCCCAGTTTGTGGATCCTGCTCTGGTGTCCTCCACACCAGA
ATCAGGGGTTTTCTTCCCCTCTGGGCCTGAGGGCTTGGATGCAGCAGCTTCCTCCACTGCCCCGAGCACA
GCCACCGCTGCAGCTGCGGCACTGGCCTACTACAGGGACGCTGAGGCCTACAGACACTCCCCAGTCTTTC
AGGTGTACCCATTGCTCAACTGTATGGAGGGGATCCCAGGGGGCTCACCATATGCCGGCTGGGCCTACGG
CAAGACGGGGCTCTACCCTGCCTCAACTGTGTGTCCCACCCGCGAGGACTCTCCTCCCCAGGCCGTGGAA
GATCTGGATGGAAAAGGCAGCACCAGCTTCCTGGAGACTTTGAAGACAGAGCGGCTGAGCCCAGACCTCC
TGACCCTGGGACCTGCACTGCCTTCATCACTCCCTGTCCCCAATAGTGCTTATGGGGGCCCTGACTTTTC
CAGTACCTTCTTTTCTCCCACCGGGAGCCCCCTCAATTCAGCAGCCTATTCCTCTCCCAAGCTTCGTGGA
ACTCTCCCCCTGCCTCCCTGTGAGGCCAGGGAGTGTGTGAACTGCGGAGCAACAGCCACTCCACTGTGGC
GGAGGGACAGGACAGGCCACTACCTATGCAACGCCTGCGGCCTCTATCACAAGATGAATGGGCAGAACAG
GCCCCTCATCCGGCCCAAGAAGCGCCTGATTGTCAGTAAACGGGCAGGTACTCAGTGCACCAACTGCCAG
ACGACCACCACGACACTGTGGCGGAGAAATGCCAGTGGGGATCCCGTGTGCAATGCCTGCGGCCTCTACT
ACAAGCTACACCAGGTGAACCGGCCACTGACCATGCGGAAGGATGGTATTCAGACTCGAAACCGCAAGGC
ATCTGGAAAAGGGAAAAAGAAACGGGGCTCCAGTCTGGGAGGCACAGGAGCAGCCGAAGGACCAGCTGGT
GGCTTTATGGTGGTGGCTGGGGGCAGCGGTAGCGGGAATTGTGGGGAGGTGGCTTCAGGCCTGACACTGG
GCCCCCCAGGTACTGCCCATCTCTACCAAGGCCTGGGCCCTGTGGTGCTGTCAGGGCCTGTTAGCCACCT
CATGCCTTTCCCTGGACCCCTACTGGGCTCACCCACGGGCTCCTTCCCCACAGGCCCCATGCCCCCCACC
ACCAGCACTACTGTGGTGGCTCCGCTCAGCTCATAGTAATGAACTAGTCCGTAACTTGAAAGTATTTCGA
TTTCTTGGCTTTATATATCTTGTGGAAAGGACGAGTATCAGAACTTGCCGCTCTCGTGACGCGTTAAGTC
GACAATCAACCTCTGGATTACAAAATTTGTGAAAGATTGACTGGTATTCTTAACTATGTTGCTCCTTTTA
CGCTATGTGGATACGCTGCTTTAATGCCTTTGTATCATGCTATTGCTTCCCGTATGGCTTTCATTTTCTC
CTCCTTGTATAAATCCTGGTTGCTGTCTCTTTATGAGGAGTTGTGGCCCGTTGTCAGGCAACGTGGCGTG
GTGTGCACTGTGTTTGCTGACGCAACCCCCACTGGTTGGGGCATTGCCACCACCTGTCAGCTCCTTTCCG
GGACTTTCGCTTTCCCCCTCCCTATTGCCACGGCGGAACTCATCGCCGCCTGCCTTGCCCGCTGCTGGAC
AGGGGCTCGGCTGTTGGGCACTGACAATTCCGTGGTGTTGTCGGGGAAATCATCGTCCTTTCCTTGGCTG
CTCGCCTGTGTTGCCACCTGGATTCTGCGCGGGACGTCCTTCTGCTACGTCCCTTCGGCCCTCAATCCAG
CGGACCTTCCTTCCCGCGGCCTGCTGCCGGCTCTGCGGCCTCTTCCGCGTCTTCGCCTTCGCCCTCAGAC
GAGTCGGATCTCCCTTTGGGCCGCCTCCCCGCGTCGACTTTAAGACCAATGACTTACAAGGCAGCTGTAG
ATCTTAGCCACTTTTTAAAAGAAAAGGGGGGACTGGAAGGGCTAATTCACTCCCAACGAAGACAAGATCT
GCTTTTTGCTTGTACTGGGTCTCTCTGGTTAGACCAGATCTGAGCCTGGGAGCTCTCTGGCTAACTAGGG
AACCCACTGCTTAAGCCTCAATAAAGCTTGCCTTGAGTGCTTCAAGTAGTGTGTGCCCGTCTGTTGTGTG
ACTCTGGTAACTAGAGATCCCTCAGACCCTTTTAGTCAGTGTGGAAAATCTCTAGCAGTACGTATAGTAG
TTCATGTCATCTTATTATTCAGTATTTATAACTTGCAAAGAAATGAATATCAGAGAGTGAGAGGAACTTG
TTTATTGCAGCTTATAATGGTTACAAATAAAGCAATAGCATCACAAATTTCACAAATAAAGCATTTTTTT
CACTGCATTCTAGTTGTGGTTTGTCCAAACTCATCAATGTATCTTATCATGTCTGGCTCTAGCTATCCCG
CCCCTAACTCCGCCCATCCCGCCCCTAACTCCGCCCAGTTCCGCCCATTCTCCGCCCCATGGCTGACTAA
TTTTTTTTATTTATGCAGAGGCCGAGGCCGCCTCGGCCTCTGAGCTATTCCAGAAGTAGTGAGGAGGCTT
TTTTGGAGGCCTAGGGACGTACCCAATTCGCCCTATAGTGAGTCGTATTACGCGCGCTCACTGGCCGTCG
TTTTACAACGTCGTGACTGGGAAAACCCTGGCGTTACCCAACTTAATCGCCTTGCAGCACATCCCCCTTT
CGCCAGCTGGCGTAATAGCGAAGAGGCCCGCACCGATCGCCCTTCCCAACAGTTGCGCAGCCTGAATGGC
GAATGGG
[124 nt withheld, positions 6938-7061]
C
[91 nt withheld, positions 7063-7153]
A
[49 nt withheld, positions 7155-7203]
CCTTTGACGTTGGAGTCCACGTTCTTT
[37 nt withheld, positions 7231-7267]
ACCCTATCTCGGTCTATTCTTTTGATTTATAAGGGATTTTGCCGATTTCGGCCTATTGGTTAAAAAATGA
GCTGATTTAACAAAAATTTAACGCGAATTTTAACAAAATATTAACGCTTACAATTTAGGTGGCACTTTTC
GGGGAAATGTGCGCGGAACCCCTATTTGTTTATTTTTCTAAATACATTCAAATATGTATCCGCTCATGAG
ACAATAACCCTGATAAATGCTTCAATAATATTGAAAAAGGAAGAGTATGAGTATTCAACATTTCCGTGTC
GCCCTTATTCCCTTTTTTGCGGCATTTTGCCTTCCTGTTTTTGCTCACCCAGAAACGCTGGTGAAAGTAA
AAGATGCTGAAGATCAGTTGGGTGCACGAGTGGGTTACATCGAACTGGATCTCAACAGCGGTAAGATCCT
TGAGAGTTTTCGCCCCGAAGAACGTTTTCCAATGATGAGCACTTTTAAAGTTCTGCTATGTGGCGCGGTA
TTATCCCGTATTGACGCCGGGCAAGAGCAACTCGGTCGCCGCATACACTATTCTCAGAATGACTTGGTTG
AGTACTCACCAGTCACAGAAAAGCATCTTACGGATGGCATGACAGTAAGAGAATTATGCAGTGCTGCCAT
AACCATGAGTGATAACACTGCGGCCAACTTACTTCTGACAACGATCGGAGGACCGAAGGAGCTAACCGCT
TTTTTGCACAACATGGGGGATCATGTAACTCGCCTTGATCGTTGGGAACCGGAGCTGAATGAAGCCATAC
CAAACGACGAGCGTGACACCACGATGCCTGTAGCAATGGCAACAACGTTGCGCAAACTATTAACTGGCGA
ACTACTTACTCTAGCTTCCCGGCAACAATTAATAGACTGGATGGAGGCGGATAAAGTTGCAGGACCACTT
CTGCGCTCGGCCCTTCCGGCTGGCTGGTTTATTGCTGATAAATCTGGAGCCGGTGAGCGTGGGTCTCGCG
GTATCATTGCAGCACTGGGGCCAGATGGTAAGCCCTCCCGTATCGTAGTTATCTACACGACGGGGAGTCA
GGCAACTATGGATGAACGAAATAGACAGATCGCTGAGATAGGTGCCTCACTGATTAAGCATTGGTAACTG
TCAGACCAAGTTTACTCATATATACTTTAGATTGATTTAAAACTTCATTTTTAATTTAAAAGGATCTAGG
TGAAGATCCTTTTTGATAATCTCATGACCAAAATCCCTTAACGTGAGTTTTCGTTCCACTGAGCGTCAGA
CCCCGTAGAAAAGATCAAAGGATCTTCTTGAGATCCTTTTTTTCTGCGCGTAATCTGCTGCTTGCAAACA
AAAAAACCACCGCTACCAGCGGTGGTTTGTTTGCCGGATCAAGAGCTACCAACTCTTTTTCCGAAGGTAA
CTGGCTTCAGCAGAGCGCAGATACCAAATACTGTTCTTCTAGTGTAGCCGTAGTTAGGCCACCACTTCAA
GAACTCTGTAGCACCGCCTACATACCTCGCTCTGCTAATCCTGTTACCAGTGGCTGCTGCCAGTGGCGAT
AAGTCGTGTCTTACCGGGTTGGACTCAAGACGATAGTTACCGGATAAGGCGCAGCGGTCGGGCTGAACGG
GGGGTTCGTGCACACAGCCCAGCTTGGAGCGAACGACCTACACCGAACTGAGATACCTACAGCGTGAGCT
ATGAGAAAGCGCCACGCTTCCCGAAGGGAGAAAGGCGGACAGGTATCCGGTAAGCGGCAGGGTCGGAACA
GGAGAGCGCACGAGGGAGCTTCCAGGGGGAAACGCCTGGTATCTTTATAGTCCTGTCGGGTTTCGCCACC
TCTGACTTGAGCGTCGATTTTTGTGATGCTCGTCAGGGGGGCGGAGCCTATGGAAAAACGCCAGCAACGC
GGCCTTTTTACGGTTCCTGGCCTTTTGCTGGCCTTTTGCTCACATGTTCTTTCCTGCGTTATCCCCTGAT
TCTGTGGATAACCGTATTACCGCCTTTGAGTGAGCTGATACCGCTCGCCGCAGCCGAACGACCGAGCGCA
GCGAGTCAGTGAGCGAGGAAGCGGAAGAGCGCCCAATACGCAAACCGCCTCTCCCCGCGCGTTGGCCGAT
TCATTAATGCAGCTGGCACGACAGGTTTCCCGACTGGAAAGCGGGCAGTGAGCGCAACGCAATTAATGTG
AGTTAGCTCACTCATTAGGCACCCCAGGCTTTACACTTTATGCTTCCGGCTCGTATGTTGTGTGGAATTG
TGAGCGGATAACAATTTCACACAGGAAACAGCTATGACCATGATTACGCCAAGCGCGCAATTAACCCTCA
CTAAAGGGAACAAAAGCTGGAGCTGCAAGC
Features (pLannotate 1.2.2; 31 found; start..end, strand, type, name):
      5..231     +  promoter       RSV promoter: Rous sarcoma virus enhancer/promoter
    232..412     +  LTR            5' LTR (truncated): truncated 5' long terminal repeat (LTR) from HIV-1
    459..584     +  misc_feature   HIV-1 Ψ: packaging signal of human immunodeficiency virus type 1
    568..931     +  CDS            HIV-1 gag (fragment): gag protein from human immunodeficiency virus 1; gag
   1077..1310    +  misc_feature   RRE: The Rev response element (RRE) of HIV-1 allows for Rev-dependent mRNA export from the nucleus to the cytoplasm.
   1687..1713    +  CDS            Rev (fragment): human immunodeficiency virus 1 (HIV-1) Rev protein; rev; enhances nuclear export of unspliced and incompletely spliced viral mRNAs
   1720..1743    +  promoter       SV40 promoter (fragment): SV40 early promoter
   1744..1815    +  promoter       SV40 promoter (fragment): SV40 enhancer and early promoter
   1839..1974    +  rep_origin     SV40 ori: SV40 origin of replication
   2020..2616    +  CDS            PuroR (fragment): puromycin N-acetyltransferase; pac from Streptomyces; confers resistance to puromycin
   2665..2782    +  misc_feature   cPPT/CTS: central polypurine tract and central termination sequence of HIV-1
   2847..2913    +  CDS            small t antigen (fragment): SV40 (simian virus 40) small t antigen
   2920..4098    +  promoter       EF-1α promoter: strong constitutive promoter for human elongation factor EF-1α
   4115..5353    +  CDS            GATA1: GATA1_HUMAN - Also known as ERYF1, GF1. Experimental evidence at protein level: Swiss-Prot protein existence level 1. Transcriptional activator or repressor which probably serves as a general switch factor for erythroid development. It binds to DNA sites with the consensus sequence 5'-[AT]GATA[AG]-3' within regulatory regions of globin genes and of other genes expressed in erythroid cells. Activates the transcription of genes involved in erythroid differentiation of K562 erythroleukemia cells, including HBB, HBG1/2, ALAS2 and HMBS (PubMed:24245781). From Homo sapiens (Human).
   5369..5422    +  promoter       U6 promoter (fragment): RNA polymerase III promoter for human U6 snRNA
   5464..6052    +  misc_feature   WPRE: woodchuck hepatitis virus posttranscriptional regulatory element
   6103..6122    +  misc_feature   cPPT/CTS (fragment): central polypurine tract and central termination sequence of HIV-1
   6124..6357    +  LTR            3' LTR (ΔU3): self-inactivating 3' long terminal repeat (LTR) from HIV-1
   6435..6556    +  polyA_signal   SV40 poly(A) signal: SV40 polyadenylation signal
   6596..6731    +  rep_origin     SV40 ori: SV40 origin of replication
   6752..6770    -  promoter       T7 promoter: promoter for bacteriophage T7 RNA polymerase
   6778..6933    +  CDS            lacZα (fragment): LacZα fragment of β-galactosidase; lacZ fragment
   6938..7366    +  rep_origin     f1 ori (sequence partly withheld): f1 bacteriophage origin of replication; arrow indicates direction of (+) strand synthesis
   7419..7523    +  promoter       AmpR promoter: bla
   7524..8384    +  CDS            AmpR: β-lactamase; bla; confers resistance to ampicillin, carbenicillin, and related antibiotics
   8555..9143    +  rep_origin     ori: high-copy-number ColE1/pMB1/pBR322/pUC origin of replication
   9326..9418    +  CDS            lacI (fragment): lac repressor; lacI; The lac repressor binds to the lac operator to inhibit transcription in E. coli. This inhibition can be relieved by adding lactose or isopropyl-β-D-thiogalactopyranoside (IPTG).
   9431..9452    +  protein_bind   CAP binding site: CAP binding activates transcription in the presence of cAMP. E. coli catabolite activator protein
   9467..9497    +  promoter       lac promoter: promoter for the E. coli lac operon
   9505..9521    +  protein_bind   lac operator: The lac repressor binds to the lac operator to inhibit transcription in E. coli. This inhibition can be relieved by adding lactose or isopropyl-β-D-thiogalactopyranoside (IPTG). lac repressor encoded by lacI
   9566..9584    +  promoter       T3 promoter: promoter for bacteriophage T3 RNA polymerase
