[The description below was written by a language model from this plasmid's Addgene catalogue record and pLannotate feature annotations shown in this document.]
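Description:
TFORF2242 is a lentiviral mammalian expression plasmid built on the pLX_TRC317 backbone and carrying the human GATA1 open reading frame. It belongs to a barcoded transcription factor ORF collection intended for overexpression studies and pooled screens. In bacteria it is maintained through a high-copy ColE1/pUC-type origin and ampicillin resistance (AmpR with its own promoter). An f1 origin and remnants of a lacZα/lac promoter cloning region with flanking T7 and T3 promoters are also present in the backbone. The depositor notes that the plasmid can recombine, which is a common issue with LTR-containing vectors.

The viral portion has a third-generation, self-inactivating layout. An RSV promoter drives a truncated HIV-1 5' LTR, followed by the Ψ packaging signal with a gag fragment, the RRE for Rev-dependent export of the genomic RNA, a cPPT/CTS element, and a ΔU3 3' LTR followed by an SV40 poly(A) signal.

Within the transfer region, an SV40 early promoter/origin segment precedes the puromycin N-acetyltransferase gene, allowing selection of transduced cells. Downstream, the EF-1α promoter constitutively drives GATA1, a transcription factor that binds GATA motifs and acts as a key regulator of erythroid gene expression. A WPRE after the ORF enhances transcript stability and expression.

According to the record, each construct in the collection carries a unique 24-bp barcode that identifies the transcription factor by sequencing in pooled experiments. The barcode is not annotated in the feature table, so its position is not stated. A short U6 promoter fragment annotated between the ORF and the WPRE is probably a partial match rather than a functional element.
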