Addgene plasmid #141986: TFORF2242
Purpose: Lentiviral vector for overexpressing transcription factor ORFs with unique 24-bp barcodes. Barcodes facilitate identification of transcription factors in pooled screens.
Depositing lab: Feng Zhang. Depositing organization: Broad Institute. Publication: A transcription factor atlas of directed differentiation. Joung J, Ma S, Tay T, Geiger-Schuller KR, Kirchgatterer PC, Verdine VK, Guo B, Arias-Garcia MA, Allen WE, Singh A, Kuksenko O, Abudayyeh OO, Gootenberg JS, Fu Z, Macrae RK, Buenrostro JD, Regev A, Zhang F. Cell. 2023 Jan 5;186(1):209-229.e26. doi: 10.1016/j.cell.2022.11.026. PubMed 36608654.
Backbone
  Vector backbone: pLX_TRC317
  Backbone manufacturer: Broad Institute Genetic Perturbation Platform
  Backbone size w/o insert (bp): 8264
  Vector type: Mammalian Expression, Lentiviral
  Selectable markers: Puromycin
Growth in bacteria
  Bacterial resistance: Ampicillin, 100 μg/mL
  Growth temperature: 37°C
  Growth strain: NEB Stable
  Copy number: High Copy
Gene/Insert
  Gene/Insert name: GATA1
  Species: H. sapiens (human)
  Insert size (bp): 1343
  Entrez Gene: GATA1 (a.k.a. ERYF1, GATA-1, GF-1, GF1, HAEADA, NF-E1, NFE1, XLANP, XLTDA, XLTT)
  Promoter: EF1a
  Cloning method: Unknown
  Sequencing primers: 5′ GGGTGGAGACTGAAGTTAGGCCAG; 3′ CACATAGCGTAAAAGGAGCAACATAG
Terms and licenses: Academic/Nonprofit Terms; Industry Terms: Not Available to Industry
Depositor comments: NM_002049,ENST00000376670 . The transcription factor ORF portion of this plasmid was synthesized by Genewiz. Please test multiple small colonies in case of plasmid recombination. To make this collection available in a timely manner, a portion of this collection was not fully sequenced by Addgene. If an Addgene verified full plasmid sequence is not available, please contact us prior to placing an order to request the full sequence.
How to cite: TFORF2242 was a gift from Feng Zhang (Addgene plasmid # 141986 ; http://n2t.net/addgene:141986 ; RRID:Addgene_141986)
