>Addgene plasmid #141986 | TFORF2242 | depositor partial sequence | sequence record 278095 | Insert
ACCGCCACCATGGAGTTCCCTGGCCTGGGGTCCCTGGGGACCTCAGAGCCCCTCCCCCAGTTTGTGGATC
CTGCTCTGGTGTCCTCCACACCAGAATCAGGGGTTTTCTTCCCCTCTGGGCCTGAGGGCTTGGATGCAGC
AGCTTCCTCCACTGCCCCGAGCACAGCCACCGCTGCAGCTGCGGCACTGGCCTACTACAGGGACGCTGAG
GCCTACAGACACTCCCCAGTCTTTCAGGTGTACCCATTGCTCAACTGTATGGAGGGGATCCCAGGGGGCT
CACCATATGCCGGCTGGGCCTACGGCAAGACGGGGCTCTACCCTGCCTCAACTGTGTGTCCCACCCGCGA
GGACTCTCCTCCCCAGGCCGTGGAAGATCTGGATGGAAAAGGCAGCACCAGCTTCCTGGAGACTTTGAAG
ACAGAGCGGCTGAGCCCAGACCTCCTGACCCTGGGACCTGCACTGCCTTCATCACTCCCTGTCCCCAATA
GTGCTTATGGGGGCCCTGACTTTTCCAGTACCTTCTTTTCTCCCACCGGGAGCCCCCTCAATTCAGCAGC
CTATTCCTCTCCCAAGCTTCGTGGAACTCTCCCCCTGCCTCCCTGTGAGGCCAGGGAGTGTGTGAACTGC
GGAGCAACAGCCACTCCACTGTGGCGGAGGGACAGGACAGGCCACTACCTATGCAACGCCTGCGGCCTCT
ATCACAAGATGAATGGGCAGAACAGGCCCCTCATCCGGCCCAAGAAGCGCCTGATTGTCAGTAAACGGGC
AGGTACTCAGTGCACCAACTGCCAGACGACCACCACGACACTGTGGCGGAGAAATGCCAGTGGGGATCCC
GTGTGCAATGCCTGCGGCCTCTACTACAAGCTACACCAGGTGAACCGGCCACTGACCATGCGGAAGGATG
GTATTCAGACTCGAAACCGCAAGGCATCTGGAAAAGGGAAAAAGAAACGGGGCTCCAGTCTGGGAGGCAC
AGGAGCAGCCGAAGGACCAGCTGGTGGCTTTATGGTGGTGGCTGGGGGCAGCGGTAGCGGGAATTGTGGG
GAGGTGGCTTCAGGCCTGACACTGGGCCCCCCAGGTACTGCCCATCTCTACCAAGGCCTGGGCCCTGTGG
TGCTGTCAGGGCCTGTTAGCCACCTCATGCCTTTCCCTGGACCCCTACTGGGCTCACCCACGGGCTCCTT
CCCCACAGGCCCCATGCCCCCCACCACCAGCACTACTGTGGTGGCTCCGCTCAGCTCATAGTAATGAACT
AGTCCGTAACTTGAAAGTATTTCGATTTCTTGGCTTTATATATCTTGTGGAAAGGACGAGTATCAGAACT
TGCCGCTCTCGTG
