>Addgene plasmid #141986 | TFORF2242 | depositor partial sequence | sequence record 278096 | Barcode
GTATCAGAACTTGCCGCTCTCGTG
